>Addgene plasmid #66384 | GPRC5C-Tango | depositor partial sequence | sequence record 113381 | empty Tango
GACGGATCGGGAGATCTCCCGATCCCCTATGGTGCACTCTCAGTACAATCTGCTCTGATGCCGCATAGTT
AAGCCAGTATCTGCTCCCTGCTTGTGTGTTGGAGGTCGCTGAGTAGTGCGCGAGCAAAATTTAAGCTACA
ACAAGGCAAGGCTTGACCGACAATTGCATGAAGAATCTGCTTAGGGTTAGGCGTTTTGCGCTGCTTCGCG
ATGTACGGGCCAGATATACGCGTTGACATTGATTATTGACTAGTTATTAATAGTAATCAATTACGGGGTC
ATTAGTTCATAGCCCATATATGGAGTTCCGCGTTACATAACTTACGGTAAATGGCCCGCCTGGCTGACCG
CCCAACGACCCCCGCCCATTGACGTCAATAATGACGTATGTTCCCATAGTAACGCCAATAGGGACTTTCC
ATTGACGTCAATGGGTGGAGTATTTACGGTAAACTGCCCACTTGGCAGTACATCAAGTGTATCATATGCC
AAGTACGCCCCCTATTGACGTCAATGACGGTAAATGGCCCGCCTGGCATTATGCCCAGTACATGACCTTA
TGGGACTTTCCTACTTGGCAGTACATCTACGTATTAGTCATCGCTATTACCATGGTGATGCGGTTTTGGC
AGTACATCAATGGGCGTGGATAGCGGTTTGACTCACGGGGATTTCCAAGTCTCCACCCCATTGACGTCAA
TGGGAGTTTGTTTTGGCACCAAAATCAACGGGACTTTCCAAAATGTCGTAACAACTCCGCCCCATTGACG
CAAATGGGCGGTAGGCGTGTACGGTGGGAGGTCTATATAAGCAGAGCTCTCTGGCTAACTAGAGAACCCA
CTGCTTACTGGCTTATCGAAATTAATACGACTCACTATAGGGAGACCCAAGCTGGCTAGCGTTTAAACTT
AAGCTTGGTACCGAGCTCGGATCCACTAGTCCAGTGTGGTGGAATTCTGCAGATATCCAGCACAGTGGCG
GCCGCGCCACCATGAAGACGATCATCGCCCTGAGCTACATCTTCTGCCTGGTATTCGCCGACTACAAGGA
CGATGATGACGCCAGCATCGATACCGGTGGACGCACCCCACCCAGCCTGGGTCCCCAAGATGAGTCCTGC
ACCACCGCCAGCTCCTCCCTGGCCAAGGACACTTCATCGACCGGTGAGAACCTGTACTTCCAGCTAAGAT
TAGATAAAAGTAAAGTGATTAACAGCGCATTAGAGCTGCTTAATGAGGTCGGAATCGAAGGTTTAACAAC
CCGTAAACTCGCCCAGAAGCTAGGTGTAGAGCAGCCTACATTGTATTGGCATGTAAAAAATAAGCGGGCT
TTGCTCGACGCCTTAGCCATTGAGATGTTAGATAGGCACCATACTCACTTTTGCCCTTTAGAAGGGGAAA
GCTGGCAAGATTTTTTACGTAATAACGCTAAAAGTTTTAGATGTGCTTTACTAAGTCATCGCGATGGAGC
AAAAGTACATTTAGGTACACGGCCTACAGAAAAACAGTATGAAACTCTCGAAAATCAATTAGCCTTTTTA
TGCCAACAAGGTTTTTCACTAGAGAATGCATTATATGCACTCAGCGCTGTGGGGCATTTTACTTTAGGTT
GCGTATTGGAAGATCAAGAGCATCAAGTCGCTAAAGAAGAAAGGGAAACACCTACTACTGATAGTATGCC
GCCATTATTACGACAAGCTATCGAATTATTTGATCACCAAGGTGCAGAGCCAGCCTTCTTATTCGGCCTT
GAATTGATCATATGCGGATTAGAAAAACAACTTAAATGTGAAAGTGGGTCCGCGTACAGCCGCGCGCGTA
CGAAAAACAATTACGGGTCTACCATCGAGGGCCTGCTCGATCTCCCGGACGACGACGCCCCCGAAGAGGC
GGGGCTGGCGGCTCCGCGCCTGTCCTTTCTCCCCGCGGGACACACGCGCAGACTGTCGACGGCCCCCCCG
ACCGATGTCAGCCTGGGGGACGAGCTCCACTTAGACGGCGAGGACGTGGCGATGGCGCATGCCGACGCGC
TAGACGATTTCGATCTGGACATGTTGGGGGACGGGGATTCCCCGGGTCCGGGATTTACCCCCCACGACTC
CGCCCCCTACGGCGCTCTGGATATGGCCGACTTCGAGTTTGAGCAGATGTTTACCGATGCCCTTGGAATT
GACGAGTACGGTGGGTAGCTCGAGTCTAGAGGGCCCGTTTAAACCCGCTGATCAGCCTCGACTGTGCCTT
CTAGTTGCCAGCCATCTGTTGTTTGCCCCTCCCCCGTGCCTTCCTTGACCCTGGAAGGTGCCACTCCCAC
TGTCCTTTCCTAATAAAATGAGGAAATTGCATCGCATTGTCTGAGTAGGTGTCATTCTATTCTGGGGGGT
GGGGTGGGGCAGGACAGCAAGGGGGAGGATTGGGAAGACAATAGCAGGCATGCTGGGGATGCGGTGGGCT
CTATGGCTTCTGAGGCGGAAAGAACCAGCTGGGGCTCTAGGGGGTATCCCC
[124 nt withheld, positions 2502-2625]
C
[91 nt withheld, positions 2627-2717]
A
[49 nt withheld, positions 2719-2767]
CCTTTGACGTTGGAGTCCACGTTCTTT
[37 nt withheld, positions 2795-2831]
ACCCTATCTCGGTCTATTCTTTTGATTTATAAGGGATTTTGCCGATTTCGGCCTATTGGTTAAAAAATGA
GCTGATTTAACAAAAATTTAACGCGAATTAATTCTGTGGAATGTGTGTCAGTTAGGGTGTGGAAAGTCCC
CAGGCTCCCCAGCAGGCAGAAGTATGCAAAGCATGCATCTCAATTAGTCAGCAACCAGGTGTGGAAAGTC
CCCAGGCTCCCCAGCAGGCAGAAGTATGCAAAGCATGCATCTCAATTAGTCAGCAACCATAGTCCCGCCC
CTAACTCCGCCCATCCCGCCCCTAACTCCGCCCAGTTCCGCCCATTCTCCGCCCCATGGCTGACTAATTT
TTTTTATTTATGCAGAGGCCGAGGCCGCCTCTGCCTCTGAGCTATTCCAGAAGTAGTGAGGAGGCTTTTT
TGGAGGCCTAGGCTTTTGCAAAAAGCTCCCGGGAGCTTGTATATCCATTTTCGGATCTGATCAAGAGACA
GGATGAGGATCGTTTCGCATGATTGAACAAGATGGATTGCACGCAGGTTCTCCGGCCGCTTGGGTGGAGA
GGCTATTCGGCTATGACTGGGCACAACAGACAATCGGCTGCTCTGATGCCGCCGTGTTCCGGCTGTCAGC
GCAGGGGCGCCCGGTTCTTTTTGTCAAGACCGACCTGTCCGGTGCCCTGAATGAACTGCAGGACGAGGCA
GCGCGGCTATCGTGGCTGGCCACGACGGGCGTTCCTTGCGCAGCTGTGCTCGACGTTGTCACTGAAGCGG
GAAGGGACTGGCTGCTATTGGGCGAAGTGCCGGGGCAGGATCTCCTGTCATCTCACCTTGCTCCTGCCGA
GAAAGTATCCATCATGGCTGATGCAATGCGGCGGCTGCATACGCTTGATCCGGCTACCTGCCCATTCGAC
CACCAAGCGAAACATCGCATCGAGCGAGCACGTACTCGGATGGAAGCCGGTCTTGTCGATCAGGATGATC
TGGACGAAGAGCATCAGGGGCTCGCGCCAGCCGAACTGTTCGCCAGGCTCAAGGCGCGCATGCCCGACGG
CGAGGATCTCGTCGTGACCCATGGCGATGCCTGCTTGCCGAATATCATGGTGGAAAATGGCCGCTTTTCT
GGATTCATCGACTGTGGCCGGCTGGGTGTGGCGGACCGCTATCAGGACATAGCGTTGGCTACCCGTGATA
TTGCTGAAGAGCTTGGCGGCGAATGGGCTGACCGCTTCCTCGTGCTTTACGGTATCGCCGCTCCCGATTC
GCAGCGCATCGCCTTCTATCGCCTTCTTGACGAGTTCTTCTGAGCGGGACTCTGGGGTTCGAAATGACCG
ACCAAGCGACGCCCAACCTGCCATCACGAGATTTCGATTCCACCGCCGCCTTCTATGAAAGGTTGGGCTT
CGGAATCGTTTTCCGGGACGCCGGCTGGATGATCCTCCAGCGCGGGGATCTCATGCTGGAGTTCTTCGCC
CACCCCAACTTGTTTATTGCAGCTTATAATGGTTACAAATAAAGCAATAGCATCACAAATTTCACAAATA
AAGCATTTTTTTCACTGCATTCTAGTTGTGGTTTGTCCAAACTCATCAATGTATCTTATCATGTCTGTAT
ACCGTCGACCTCTAGCTAGAGCTTGGCGTAATCATGGTCATAGCTGTTTCCTGTGTGAAATTGTTATCCG
CTCACAATTCCACACAACATACGAGCCGGAAGCATAAAGTGTAAAGCCTGGGGTGCCTAATGAGTGAGCT
AACTCACATTAATTGCGTTGCGCTCACTGCCCGCTTTCCAGTCGGGAAACCTGTCGTGCCAGCTGCATTA
ATGAATCGGCCAACGCGCGGGGAGAGGCGGTTTGCGTATTGGGCGCTCTTCCGCTTCCTCGCTCACTGAC
TCGCTGCGCTCGGTCGTTCGGCTGCGGCGAGCGGTATCAGCTCACTCAAAGGCGGTAATACGGTTATCCA
CAGAATCAGGGGATAACGCAGGAAAGAACATGTGAGCAAAAGGCCAGCAAAAGGCCAGGAACCGTAAAAA
GGCCGCGTTGCTGGCGTTTTTCCATAGGCTCCGCCCCCCTGACGAGCATCACAAAAATCGACGCTCAAGT
CAGAGGTGGCGAAACCCGACAGGACTATAAAGATACCAGGCGTTTCCCCCTGGAAGCTCCCTCGTGCGCT
CTCCTGTTCCGACCCTGCCGCTTACCGGATACCTGTCCGCCTTTCTCCCTTCGGGAAGCGTGGCGCTTTC
TCATAGCTCACGCTGTAGGTATCTCAGTTCGGTGTAGGTCGTTCGCTCCAAGCTGGGCTGTGTGCACGAA
CCCCCCGTTCAGCCCGACCGCTGCGCCTTATCCGGTAACTATCGTCTTGAGTCCAACCCGGTAAGACACG
ACTTATCGCCACTGGCAGCAGCCACTGGTAACAGGATTAGCAGAGCGAGGTATGTAGGCGGTGCTACAGA
GTTCTTGAAGTGGTGGCCTAACTACGGCTACACTAGAAGAACAGTATTTGGTATCTGCGCTCTGCTGAAG
CCAGTTACCTTCGGAAAAAGAGTTGGTAGCTCTTGATCCGGCAAACAAACCACCGCTGGTAGCGGTTTTT
TTGTTTGCAAGCAGCAGATTACGCGCAGAAAAAAAGGATCTCAAGAAGATCCTTTGATCTTTTCTACGGG
GTCTGACGCTCAGTGGAACGAAAACTCACGTTAAGGGATTTTGGTCATGAGATTATCAAAAAGGATCTTC
ACCTAGATCCTTTTAAATTAAAAATGAAGTTTTAAATCAATCTAAAGTATATATGAGTAAACTTGGTCTG
ACAGTTACCAATGCTTAATCAGTGAGGCACCTATCTCAGCGATCTGTCTATTTCGTTCATCCATAGTTGC
CTGACTCCCCGTCGTGTAGATAACTACGATACGGGAGGGCTTACCATCTGGCCCCAGTGCTGCAATGATA
CCGCGAGACCCACGCTCACCGGCTCCAGATTTATCAGCAATAAACCAGCCAGCCGGAAGGGCCGAGCGCA
GAAGTGGTCCTGCAACTTTATCCGCCTCCATCCAGTCTATTAATTGTTGCCGGGAAGCTAGAGTAAGTAG
TTCGCCAGTTAATAGTTTGCGCAACGTTGTTGCCATTGCTACAGGCATCGTGGTGTCACGCTCGTCGTTT
GGTATGGCTTCATTCAGCTCCGGTTCCCAACGATCAAGGCGAGTTACATGATCCCCCATGTTGTGCAAAA
AAGCGGTTAGCTCCTTCGGTCCTCCGATCGTTGTCAGAAGTAAGTTGGCCGCAGTGTTATCACTCATGGT
TATGGCAGCACTGCATAATTCTCTTACTGTCATGCCATCCGTAAGATGCTTTTCTGTGACTGGTGAGTAC
TCAACCAAGTCATTCTGAGAATAGTGTATGCGGCGACCGAGTTGCTCTTGCCCGGCGTCAATACGGGATA
ATACCGCGCCACATAGCAGAACTTTAAAAGTGCTCATCATTGGAAAACGTTCTTCGGGGCGAAAACTCTC
AAGGATCTTACCGCTGTTGAGATCCAGTTCGATGTAACCCACTCGTGCACCCAACTGATCTTCAGCATCT
TTTACTTTCACCAGCGTTTCTGGGTGAGCAAAAACAGGAAGGCAAAATGCCGCAAAAAAGGGAATAAGGG
CGACACGGAAATGTTGAATACTCATACTCTTCCTTTTTCAATATTATTGAAGCATTTATCAGGGTTATTG
TCTCATGAGCGGATACATATTTGAATGTATTTAGAAAAATAAACAAATAGGGGTTCCGCGCACATTTCCC
CGAAAAGTGCCACCTGACGTC
