>Addgene plasmid #66384 | GPRC5C-Tango | depositor partial sequence | sequence record 113382 | GPRC5C
ATGGGGACACAGCCAGAGCCCGGACTCGGTGCCCGAATGGCAATTCATAAGGCTCTGGTAATGTGCCTCG
GGCTGCCCTTGTTTCTGTTTCCCGGAGCTTGGGCCCAAGGTCATGTCCCCCCTGGCTGTTCTCAGGGACT
GAACCCCCTCTACTACAATCTGTGCGACAGATCCGGAGCGTGGGGAATCGTCCTCGAAGCGGTTGCCGGC
GCGGGGATCGTCACTACTTTCGTCCTGACCATCATCTTGGTGGCCTCTCTTCCCTTCGTACAGGACACCA
AGAAACGGTCATTGCTTGGTACTCAGGTATTTTTTCTCCTCGGGACCCTTGGGCTGTTTTGTCTGGTTTT
CGCATGCGTCGTGAAGCCCGACTTCTCTACTTGCGCCAGTCGACGGTTCCTCTTTGGCGTGCTCTTTGCC
ATCTGCTTCAGTTGCCTGGCTGCACACGTTTTTGCACTGAATTTTCTGGCGCGCAAAAACCATGGTCCAA
GGGGATGGGTCATTTTCACCGTGGCTCTGCTGCTCACTTTGGTTGAAGTCATAATTAATACAGAATGGCT
TATCATTACACTGGTGAGAGGTTCCGGAGAGGGCGGACCACAGGGAAATTCAAGCGCGGGGTGGGCAGTG
GCATCACCATGCGCCATCGCCAATATGGACTTTGTGATGGCCTTGATTTATGTCATGTTGCTGTTGCTGG
GCGCCTTCCTCGGTGCTTGGCCGGCCCTGTGTGGCAGATACAAGAGGTGGCGGAAACATGGCGTCTTCGT
GTTGCTCACCACGGCAACTAGTGTGGCTATATGGGTAGTCTGGATTGTGATGTACACCTATGGCAATAAG
CAGCATAACAGCCCTACGTGGGACGACCCTACCCTGGCCATTGCCTTGGCCGCCAACGCATGGGCTTTCG
TGCTGTTTTATGTGATACCCGAGGTCTCACAGGTAACTAAAAGTTCCCCTGAACAGTCTTATCAGGGTGA
TATGTATCCTACAAGGGGAGTCGGCTACGAAACTATTCTGAAGGAGCAGAAGGGACAGTCTATGTTTGTG
GAAAATAAAGCCTTTTCAATGGACGAACCAGTAGCCGCGAAGCGACCAGTGTCACCTTACTCAGGGTACA
ACGGGCAACTGTTGACGTCCGTGTATCAACCCACCGAAATGGCATTGATGCATAAGGTGCCTTCTGAGGG
AGCTTACGACATTATCCTCCCCAGAGCAACCGCCAACAGCCAGGTTATGGGCAGTGCAAACTCAACGCTT
CGGGCAGAAGACATGTACTCCGCTCAGTCTCACCAAGCCGCTACTCCCCCAAAAGATGGAAAGAACTCTC
AGGTGTTCAGGAATCCCTATGTGTGGGAT
