>Addgene plasmid #66384 | GPRC5C-Tango | addgene partial sequence | sequence record 118328 | CMV-F 5'-CGCAAATGGGCGGTAGGCGTG-3'
CTCTCTGGCTAACTAGAGAACCCACTGCTTACTGGCTTATCGAAATTAATACGACTCACTATAGGGAGAC
CCAAGCTGGCTAGCGTTTAAACTTAAGCTTGGTACCGAGCTCGGATCCACTAGTCCAGTGTGGTGGAATT
CTGCAGATATCCAGCACAGTGGCGGCCGCGCCACCATGAAGACGATCATCGCCCTGAGCTACATCTTCTG
CCTGGTATTCGCCGACTACAAGGACGATGATGACGCCAGCATCGATATGGGGACACAGCCAGAGCCCGGA
CTCGGTGCCCGAATGGCAATTCATAAGGCTCTGGTAATGTGCCTCGGGCTGCCCTTGTTTCTGTTTCCCG
GAGCTTGGGCCCAAGGTCATGTCCCCCCTGGCTGTTCTCAGGGACTGAACCCCCTCTACTACAATCTGTG
CGACAGATCCGGAGCGTGGGGAATCGTCCTCGAAGCGGTTGCCGGCGCGGGGATCGTCACTACTTTCGTC
CTGACCATCATCTTGGTGGCCTCTCTTCCCTTCGTACAGGACACCAAGAAACGGTCATTGCTTGGTACTC
AGGTATTTTTTCTCCTCGGGACCCTTGGGCTGTTTTGTCTGGTTTTCGCATGCGTCGTGAAGCCCGACTT
CTCTACTTGCGCCAGTCGACGGTTCCTCTTTGGCGTGCTCTTTGCCATCTGCTTCAGTTGCCTGGCTGCA
CACGTTTTTGCACTGAATTTTCTGGCGCGCAAAAACCATGGTCCAAGGGGATGGGTCATTTTCACCGTGG
CTCTGCTGCTCACTTTGGTTGAAGTCATAATTAATACAGAATGGCTTATCATTACACTGGTGAGAGGTTC
CGGAGAGGGCGGACCACAGGGAAATTCAAGCGCGGGGTGGGCAGTGGCATCACCATGCGCCATCGCCAAT
ATGGACTTTGTGATGGCCTTGATTTATGTCATGTTGCTGTTGCTGGGCGCCTTCCTCGG
