>Addgene plasmid #66384 | GPRC5C-Tango | addgene partial sequence | sequence record 118329 | Tet-R 5'-GGCGAGTTTACGGGTTGTTA-3'
CTCTATGCGCTGTTATCACTTTACTTTTATCTAATCTTAGCTGGAAGTACAGGTTCTCACCGGTCGATGA
AGTGTCCTTGGCCAGGGAGGAGCTGGCGGTGGTGCAGGACTCATCTTGGGGACCCAGGCTGGGTGGGGTG
CGTCCACCGGTATCGATATCCCACACATAGGGATTCCTGAACACCTGAGAGTTCTTTCCATCTTTTGGGG
GAGTAGCGGCTTGGTGAGACTGAGCGGAGTACATGTCTTCTGCCCGAAGCGTTGAGTTTGCACTGCCCAT
AACCTGGCTGTTGGCGGTTGCTCTGGGGAGGATAATGTCGTAAGCTCCCTCAGAAGGCACCTTATGCATC
AATGCCATTTCGGTGGGTTGATACACGGACGTCAACAGTTGCCCGTTGTACCCTGAGTAAGGTGACACTG
GTCGCTTCGCGGCTACTGGTTCGTCCATTGAAAAGGCTTTATTTTCCACAAACATAGACTGTCCCTTCTG
CTCCTTCAGAATAGTTTCGTAGCCGACTCCCCTTGTAGGATACATATCACCCTGATAAGACTGTTCAGGG
GAACTTTTAGTTACCTGTGAGACCTCGGGTATCACATAAAACAGCACGAAAGCCCATGCGTTGGCGGCCA
AGGCAATGGCCAGGGTAGGGTCGTCCCACGTAGGGCTGTTATGCTGCTTATTGCCATAGGTGTACATCAC
AATCCAGACTACCCATATAGCCACACTAGTTGCCGTGGTGAGCAACACGAAGACGCCATGTTTCCGCCAC
CTCTTGTATCTGCCACACAGGGCCGGCCAAGCACCGAGGAAGGCGCCCAGCAACAGCAACATGACATAAA
TCAAGGCCATCACAAAGTCCATATTGGCGATGGCGCATGGTGATGCCACTGCCCACCCCGCGCTTGAATT
TCCCTGTGGTCCGCCCTCTCCGGAACCTCTCACCAGTGTAATGATAAAGCCATTCTGTATTAATTATGAC
TTCAACCAAAGTGAGCA
