[The description below was written by a language model from this plasmid's Addgene catalogue record.]
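Description:
GPRC5C-Tango is a mammalian expression plasmid from the PRESTO-Tango collection, built on an "empty Tango" backbone that was itself derived from pcDNA3.1(+). It is maintained in E. coli as a high-copy plasmid under ampicillin selection, and it carries a neomycin resistance marker that allows G418 selection of transfected mammalian cells. The insert is the human GPRC5C coding sequence (also known as RAIG-3), about 1.36 kb, cloned by restriction enzyme into the roughly 6.6 kb backbone. The CMV promoter drives its expression, and the backbone supplies an N-terminal FLAG tag, which can be used to detect the receptor.

The depositor comments place a tTA (tetracycline transactivator) sequence downstream of the receptor, consistent with the Tango design in which the GPCR is fused at its C terminus to a releasable transcription factor. According to the stated purpose, receptor activation is read out as transcriptional output following arrestin translocation. In general terms, recruited arrestin triggers release of tTA, which then switches on a reporter gene in the assay cell line. The record provides no feature table, so the other modules of the fusion, such as a protease cleavage site, and their exact arrangement are not documented here. The 5′ NotI cloning site is retained, but the depositor notes that most vectors in the series carry an XbaI site rather than XhoI downstream of tTA, so the 3′ site is uncertain.

The plasmid is intended for parallel, G protein-independent screening of ligands across the human GPCRome. It was generated under the Illuminating the Druggable Genome program to provide tools for understudied receptors such as GPRC5C.
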