Addgene plasmid #66384: GPRC5C-Tango
Purpose: Expression of G protein-coupled receptors for PRESTO-Tango: parallel receptorome expression and screening via transcriptional output, with transcriptional activation following arrestin translocation
Depositing lab: Bryan Roth. Publication: PRESTO-Tango as an open-source resource for interrogation of the druggable human GPCRome. Kroeze WK, Sassano MF, Huang XP, Lansu K, McCorvy JD, Giguere PM, Sciaky N, Roth BL. Nat Struct Mol Biol. 2015 May;22(5):362-9. doi: 10.1038/nsmb.3014. Epub 2015 Apr 20. PubMed 25895059.
Backbone
  Vector backbone: empty Tango
  Backbone size w/o insert (bp): 6632
  Vector type: Mammalian Expression
  Selectable markers: Neomycin (select with G418)
Growth in bacteria
  Bacterial resistance: Ampicillin, 100 μg/mL
  Growth temperature: 37°C
  Growth strain: DH5alpha
  Copy number: High Copy
Gene/Insert
  Gene/Insert name: GPRC5C
  Species: H. sapiens (human)
  Insert size (bp): 1359
  Entrez Gene: GPRC5C (a.k.a. RAIG-3, RAIG3)
  Promoter: CMV
  Tag / fusion protein: FLAG (N terminal on backbone)
  Cloning method: Restriction Enzyme; 5′ cloning site NotI (not destroyed); 3′ cloning site XhoI (unknown if destroyed)
  Sequencing primers: 5′ CMV-F; 3′ Tet-R
Terms and licenses: Academic/Nonprofit Terms; Industry Terms: Not Available to Industry
Depositor comments: Please note: Most of the PRESTO-Tango vectors do not contain the XhoI cut site downstream of the tTA sequence and instead carry an XbaI site. If you need to perform an XhoI digest we recommend sequencing with a forward primer at the C-terminus of tTA to determine which of the two sites is present. Suggested primer: 5-gagctccacttagacggcgagg-3. Original backbone was pcDNA3.1(+). These plasmids were generated as part of the Illuminating the Druggable Genome (IDG) program sponsored by the NIH Common Fund. The goal of this program is to identify, gather, and distribute information and resources for proteins that currently are not well-studied yet belong to commonly drug-targeted protein families: protein kinases, non-olfactory G-protein coupled receptors (GPCRs), and ion channels. The IDG program is designed to develop fundamental research tools for understudied proteins, elucidate their function, and disseminate the IDG-related resources and data to the greater scientific community.
How to cite: GPRC5C-Tango was a gift from Bryan Roth (Addgene plasmid # 66384 ; http://n2t.net/addgene:66384 ; RRID:Addgene_66384)
